>Addgene plasmid #43427 | II-TCAA | depositor partial sequence | sequence record 58692 | II-TCAA sequence 426 bps
CGTCTCGCTTAACCCCAGAGCAGGTCGTGGCCATTGCCTCGAATGGAGGGGGCAAACAGGCGTTGGAAAC
CGTACAACGATTGCTGCCGGTGCTGTGCCAAGCGCACGGACTCACCCCAGAGCAGGTCGTGGCGATCGCA
AGCCACGACGGAGGAAAGCAAGCCTTGGAAACAGTACAGAGGCTGTTGCCTGTGCTGTGCCAAGCGCACG
GCCTCACCCCAGAGCAGGTCGTGGCAATCGCCTCCAACATTGGCGGGAAACAGGCACTCGAGACTGTCCA
GCGCCTGCTTCCCGTGCTGTGCCAAGCGCACGGATTAACCCCAGAGCAGGTCGTGGCAATCGCCTCCAAC
ATTGGCGGGAAACAGGCACTCGAGACTGTCCAGCGCCTGCTTCCCGTGCTGTGCCAAGCGCACGGGCTCA
GAGACG
