>Addgene plasmid #43427 | II-TCAA | addgene partial sequence | sequence record 60568 | M13-F20 5'-TGTAAAACGACGGCCAGT-3'
CTATAGGGCGAATTGGGCCCTCTAGATGCATGCTCGAGCGGCCGCCAGTGTGATGGATATCTGCAGAATT
CGCCCTTAGTATCTTTCCTGTGCCCACGTCTCTGAGCCCGTGCGCTTGGCACAGCACGGGAAGCAGGCGC
TGGACAGTCTCGAGTGCCTGTTTCCCGCCAATGTTGGAGGCGATTGCCACGACCTGCTCTGGGGTTAATC
CGTGCGCTTGGCACAGCACGGGAAGCAGGCGCTGGACAGTCTCGAGTGCCTGTTTCCCGCCAATGTTGGA
GGCGATTGCCACGACCTGCTCTGGGGTGAGGCCGTGCGCTTGGCACAGCACAGGCAACAGCCTCTGTACT
GTTTCCAAGGCTTGCTTTCCTCCGTCGTGGCTTGCGATCGCCACGACCTGCTCTGGGGTGAGTCCGTGCG
CTTGGCACAGCACCGGCAGCAATCGTTGTACGGTTTCCAACGCCTGTTTGCCCCCTCCATTCGAGGCAAT
GGCCACGACCTGCTCTGGGGTTAAGCGAGACGCGCTAGGACGGCATCTATATAAGGGCGAATTCCAGCAC
ACTGGCGGCCGTTACTAGTGGATCCGAGCTCGGTACCAAGCTTGGCGTAATCATGGTCATAGCTGTTTCC
TGTGTGAAATTGTTATCCGCTCACAATTCCACACAACATACGAGCCGGAAGCATAAAGTGTAAAGCCTGG
GGTGCCTAATGAGTGAGCTAACTCACATTAATTGCGTTGCGCTCACTGCCCGCTTTCCAGTCGGGAAACC
TGTCGTG
