[The description below was written by a language model from this plasmid's Addgene catalogue record.]
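Description:
II-TCAA is a bacterial cloning plasmid built on the commercial pCRII-TOPO backbone (about 4.0 kb without insert), into which a 426 bp synthetic fragment was introduced by TOPO cloning. It is maintained at high copy number in E. coli and carries both ampicillin and kanamycin resistance markers, as is standard for this backbone, so either or both drugs can be used for selection. The insert sits between the T7 and M13 reverse priming sites used to sequence it. No feature table is provided, so the positions of the origin, resistance genes and other backbone elements are not documented here.

The record describes the insert only by its name and as synthetic; it does not spell out its content or function. The plasmid was deposited in connection with a TALEN genome-editing system developed for generating human stem cell-based disease models. In that context, the name and size are consistent with a pre-assembled block of four TAL effector repeat modules recognising the bases T, C, A and A, with "II" plausibly marking the block's position in an ordered assembly, but this interpretation is an inference rather than something the record states. As a cloning vector with no stated mammalian promoter or expression elements, the plasmid appears to serve as a storage and source construct, from which the fragment would be recovered and combined with other parts of a library to build full-length TALEN DNA-binding arrays, rather than being used directly in cells.
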