Addgene plasmid #43427: II-TCAA
Depositing lab: Chad Cowan & Kiran Musunuru. Depositing organization: Harvard University. Publication: A TALEN Genome-Editing System for Generating Human Stem Cell-Based Disease Models. Ding Q, Lee YK, Schaefer EA, Peters DT, Veres A, Kim K, Kuperwasser N, Motola DL, Meissner TB, Hendriks WT, Trevisan M, Gupta RM, Moisan A, Banks E, Friesen M, Schinzel RT, Xia F, Tang A, Xia Y, Figueroa E, Wann A, Ahfeldt T, Daheron L, Zhang F, Rubin LL, Peng LF, Chung RT, Musunuru K, Cowan CA. Cell Stem Cell. 2012 Dec 12. pii: S1934-5909(12)00645-5. doi: 10.1016/j.stem.2012.11.011. PubMed 23246482.
Backbone
  Vector backbone: pCRII-TOPO
  Backbone manufacturer: Invitrogen
  Backbone size w/o insert (bp): 3973
  Vector type: Bacterial Cloning
Growth in bacteria
  Bacterial resistance: Ampicillin and Kanamycin, 100 & 50 μg/mL
  Growth temperature: 37°C
  Growth strain: Top10
  Copy number: High Copy
Gene/Insert
  Gene/Insert name: II-TCAA
  Species: Synthetic
  Insert size (bp): 426
  Cloning method: TOPO Cloning
  Sequencing primers: 5′ T7; 3′ M13-rev
Terms and licenses: Academic/Nonprofit Terms; Industry Terms: Not Available to Industry
How to cite: II-TCAA was a gift from Chad Cowan & Kiran Musunuru (Addgene plasmid # 43427 ; http://n2t.net/addgene:43427 ; RRID:Addgene_43427)
